Addgene plasmid #131954: pDONR221_MTCH2
Purpose: Gateway entry clone with codon-optimized ORF sequence for subcloning into custom expression vectors
Depositing lab: RESOLUTE Consortium & Giulio Superti-Furga. Depositing organization: CeMM Research Center for Molecular Medicine. Publication: The RESOLUTE consortium: unlocking SLC transporters for drug discovery. Superti-Furga G, Lackner D, Wiedmer T, Ingles-Prieto A, Barbosa B, Girardi E, Goldmann U, Gurtl B, Klavins K, Klimek C, Lindinger S, Lineiro-Retes E, Muller AC, Onstein S, Redinger G, Reil D, Sedlyarov V, Wolf G, Crawford M, Everley R, ... Steppan CM. Nat Rev Drug Discov. 2020 Jul;19(7):429-430. doi: 10.1038/d41573-020-00056-6. PubMed 32265506.
Backbone
  Vector backbone: pDONR221
  Backbone manufacturer: Thermo Fisher Scientific
  Backbone size w/o insert (bp): 2550
  Vector type: Mammalian Expression
Growth in bacteria
  Bacterial resistance: Kanamycin, 50 μg/mL
  Growth temperature: 37°C
  Growth strain: Stbl3
  Copy number: High Copy
Gene/Insert
  Gene/Insert name: MTCH2 (alt name: SLC25A50)
  Species: H. sapiens (human)
  Insert size (bp): 909
  Entrez Gene: MTCH2 (a.k.a. HSPC032, MIMP, SLC25A50)
  Cloning method: Gateway Cloning
  Sequencing primers: 5′ M13-fwd; 3′ M13-rev
Terms and licenses: Academic/Nonprofit Terms; Industry Terms
Depositor comments: For more information on the full Resolute plasmid collection, please see www.addgene.org/depositor-collections/re-solute/. Please provide your feedback on this plasmid to the RESOLUTE consortium by filling out their RESOLUTE repository feedback form: https://forms.office.com/Pages/ResponsePage.aspx?id=0e05yklzmkS7rjFGQL4N7z4feCLQvEJAmVcOCM_u885UN1JJRko0Ukg4TVQwNTZLOUxPQVJWT1NHUCQlQCN0PWcu
How to cite: pDONR221_MTCH2 was a gift from RESOLUTE Consortium & Giulio Superti-Furga (Addgene plasmid # 131954 ; http://n2t.net/addgene:131954 ; RRID:Addgene_131954)
