[The description below was written by a language model from this plasmid's Addgene catalogue record and pLannotate feature annotations shown in this document.]
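Description:
pDONR221_MTCH2 is a Gateway entry clone built on the pDONR221 backbone and forms part of a large collection of solute carrier (SLC) transporter plasmids. It carries a codon-optimized open reading frame for human MTCH2 (also known as SLC25A50, MIMP or HSPC032), a mitochondrial carrier family member whose transported substrate is annotated as not yet known and which is reported to induce mitochondrial depolarization. The sequenced plasmid is about 3.5 kb. It is maintained in E. coli through a high-copy ColE1/pUC-type origin and selected with kanamycin via an aminoglycoside phosphotransferase (KanR) gene.

The 909 bp MTCH2 coding sequence sits between attL1 and attL2 sites. These are the recombination sites used in the Gateway LR Clonase reaction to move an insert directionally into any attR-containing destination vector. Although the catalogue lists the vector type as mammalian expression, the feature table shows no eukaryotic promoter or polyadenylation signal around the ORF, so the plasmid serves as a shuttle or source clone rather than as an expression vector in its own right. Expression elements and any tags would come from the chosen destination vector, and the record does not state whether the ORF ends in a stop codon. Upstream rrnB T1 and T2 terminators insulate the cassette from read-through transcription in bacteria. A T7 promoter lies just outside attL2, oriented toward the insert. Short lacI and lacZα fragments are backbone remnants with no evident function. M13 forward and reverse primer sites flank the cassette for sequence verification. The stated purpose is subcloning MTCH2 into custom expression vectors, in support of systematic functional studies of SLC transporters.
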