Features (pLannotate 1.2.2; 10 found; start..end, strand, type, name):
    121..213     +  CDS            lacI (fragment): lac repressor; lacI; The lac repressor binds to the lac operator to inhibit transcription in E. coli. This inhibition can be relieved by adding lactose or isopropyl-β-D-thiogalactopyranoside (IPTG).
    268..295     -  terminator     rrnB T2 terminator: transcription terminator T2 from the E. coli rrnB gene
    427..470     +  terminator     rrnB T1 terminator: Escherichia coli rrnB; transcription terminator T1 from the E. coli rrnB gene
    517..553     -  CDS            lacZα (fragment): LacZα fragment of β-galactosidase; lacZ fragment
    569..668     +  protein_bind   attL1: mutant version of attL; recombination site for the Gateway® LR reaction LR Clonase™
    674..1582    +  CDS            MTCH2: MTCH2_HUMAN - Also known as MIMP. Experimental evidence at protein level: Swiss-Prot protein existence level 1. The substrate transported is not yet known. Induces mitochondrial depolarization. From Homo sapiens (Human).
   1584..1683    -  protein_bind   attL2: mutant version of attL; recombination site for the Gateway® LR reaction LR Clonase™
   1701..1719    -  promoter       T7 promoter: promoter for bacteriophage T7 RNA polymerase
   1853..2662    +  CDS            KanR: aminoglycoside phosphotransferase; aph(3')-Ia; confers resistance to kanamycin in bacteria or G418 (Geneticin®) in eukaryotes
   2809..3397    +  rep_origin     ori: high-copy-number ColE1/pMB1/pBR322/pUC origin of replication
>Addgene plasmid #131954 | pDONR221_MTCH2 | addgene full sequence | sequence record 260080 | Addgene NGS Result
CTTTCCTGCGTTATCCCCTGATTCTGTGGATAACCGTATTACCGCCTTTGAGTGAGCTGATACCGCTCGC
CGCAGCCGAACGACCGAGCGCAGCGAGTCAGTGAGCGAGGAAGCGGAAGAGCGCCCAATACGCAAACCGC
CTCTCCCCGCGCGTTGGCCGATTCATTAATGCAGCTGGCACGACAGGTTTCCCGACTGGAAAGCGGGCAG
TGAGCGCAACGCAATTAATACGCGTACCGCTAGCCAGGAAGAGTTTGTAGAAACGCAAAAAGGCCATCCG
TCAGGATGGCCTTCTGCTTAGTTTGATGCCTGGCAGTTTATGGCGGGCGTCCTGCCCGCCACCCTCCGGG
CCGTTGCTTCACAACGTTCAAATCCGCTCCCGGCGGATTTGTCCTACTCAGGAGAGCGTTCACCGACAAA
CAACAGATAAAACGAAAGGCCCAGTCTTCCGACTGAGCCTTTCGTTTTATTTGATGCCTGGCAGTTCCCT
ACTCTCGCGTTAACGCTAGCATGGATGTTTTCCCAGTCACGACGTTGTAAAACGACGGCCAGTCTTAAGC
TCGGGCCCCAAATAATGATTTTATTTTGACTGATAGTGACCTGTTCGTTGCAACACATTGATGAGCAATG
CTTTTTTATAATGCCAACTTTGTACAAAAAAGCAGGCTCCACCATGGCAGACGCAGCATCTCAGGTGCTG
CTGGGAAGCGGACTGACCATCCTGTCCCAGCCTCTGATGTACGTGAAGGTGCTGATCCAAGTGGGCTATG
AGCCACTGCCCCCTACAATCGGCAGGAACATCTTCGGCCGCCAGGTGTGCCAGCTGCCAGGACTGTTTTC
CTACGCCCAGCACATCGCCTCTATCGATGGCCGGAGAGGCCTGTTCACCGGACTGACACCTAGGCTGTGC
AGCGGCGTGCTGGGAACCGTGGTGCACGGCAAGGTGCTGCAGCACTATCAGGAGTCCGACAAGGGAGAGG
AGCTGGGACCTGGCAATGTGCAGAAGGAGGTGAGCTCCTCTTTTGATCACGTGATCAAGGAGACCACACG
GGAGATGATCGCCAGATCCGCCGCCACCCTGATCACACACCCATTCCACGTGATCACCCTGCGGTCTATG
GTGCAGTTTATCGGCAGAGAGAGCAAGTACTGCGGCCTGTGCGACTCCATCATCACAATCTATAGGGAGG
AGGGCATCCTGGGCTTCTTTGCAGGACTGGTGCCAAGGCTGCTGGGCGACATCCTGTCTCTGTGGCTGTG
CAACAGCCTGGCCTACCTGGTGAATACCTATGCCCTGGATTCTGGCGTGAGCACAATGAACGAGATGAAG
AGCTACTCCCAGGCCGTGACCGGCTTCTTTGCCTCTATGCTGACATATCCATTCGTGCTGGTGAGCAATC
TGATGGCAGTGAACAATTGCGGACTGGCAGGAGGATGTCCACCATACAGCCCCATCTATACCTCCTGGAT
CGACTGCTGGTGTATGCTGCAGAAGGAGGGCAACATGTCCAGGGGCAATTCTCTGTTCTTTCGCAAGGTG
CCTTTTGGCAAGACATACTGCTGTGATCTGAAGATGCTGATCGACCCAGCTTTCTTGTACAAAGTTGGCA
TTATAAGAAAGCATTGCTTATCAATTTGTTGCAACGAACAGGTCACTATCAGTCAAAATAAAATCATTAT
TTGCCATCCAGCTGATATCCCCTATAGTGAGTCGTATTACATGGTCATAGCTGTTTCCTGGCAGCTCTGG
CCCGTGTCTCAAAATCTCTGATGTTACATTGCACAAGATAAAAATATATCATCATGAACAATAAAACTGT
CTGCTTACATAAACAGTAATACAAGGGGTGTTATGAGCCATATTCAACGGGAAACGTCGAGGCCGCGATT
AAATTCCAACATGGATGCTGATTTATATGGGTATAAATGGGCTCGCGATAATGTCGGGCAATCAGGTGCG
ACAATCTATCGCTTGTATGGGAAGCCCGATGCGCCAGAGTTGTTTCTGAAACATGGCAAAGGTAGCGTTG
CCAATGATGTTACAGATGAGATGGTCAGACTAAACTGGCTGACGGAATTTATGCCTCTTCCGACCATCAA
GCATTTTATCCGTACTCCTGATGATGCATGGTTACTCACCACTGCGATCCCCGGAAAAACAGCATTCCAG
GTATTAGAAGAATATCCTGATTCAGGTGAAAATATTGTTGATGCGCTGGCAGTGTTCCTGCGCCGGTTGC
ATTCGATTCCTGTTTGTAATTGTCCTTTTAACAGCGATCGCGTATTTCGTCTCGCTCAGGCGCAATCACG
AATGAATAACGGTTTGGTTGATGCGAGTGATTTTGATGACGAGCGTAATGGCTGGCCTGTTGAACAAGTC
TGGAAAGAAATGCATAAACTTTTGCCATTCTCACCGGATTCAGTCGTCACTCATGGTGATTTCTCACTTG
ATAACCTTATTTTTGACGAGGGGAAATTAATAGGTTGTATTGATGTTGGACGAGTCGGAATCGCAGACCG
ATACCAGGATCTTGCCATCCTATGGAACTGCCTCGGTGAGTTTTCTCCTTCATTACAGAAACGGCTTTTT
CAAAAATATGGTATTGATAATCCTGATATGAATAAATTGCAGTTTCATTTGATGCTCGATGAGTTTTTCT
AATCAGAATTGGTTAATTGGTTGTAACACTGGCAGAGCATTACGCTGACTTGACGGGACGGCGCAAGCTC
ATGACCAAAATCCCTTAACGTGAGTTACGCGTCGTTCCACTGAGCGTCAGACCCCGTAGAAAAGATCAAA
GGATCTTCTTGAGATCCTTTTTTTCTGCGCGTAATCTGCTGCTTGCAAACAAAAAAACCACCGCTACCAG
CGGTGGTTTGTTTGCCGGATCAAGAGCTACCAACTCTTTTTCCGAAGGTAACTGGCTTCAGCAGAGCGCA
GATACCAAATACTGTTCTTCTAGTGTAGCCGTAGTTAGGCCACCACTTCAAGAACTCTGTAGCACCGCCT
ACATACCTCGCTCTGCTAATCCTGTTACCAGTGGCTGCTGCCAGTGGCGATAAGTCGTGTCTTACCGGGT
TGGACTCAAGACGATAGTTACCGGATAAGGCGCAGCGGTCGGGCTGAACGGGGGGTTCGTGCACACAGCC
CAGCTTGGAGCGAACGACCTACACCGAACTGAGATACCTACAGCGTGAGCTATGAGAAAGCGCCACGCTT
CCCGAAGGGAGAAAGGCGGACAGGTATCCGGTAAGCGGCAGGGTCGGAACAGGAGAGCGCACGAGGGAGC
TTCCAGGGGGAAACGCCTGGTATCTTTATAGTCCTGTCGGGTTTCGCCACCTCTGACTTGAGCGTCGATT
TTTGTGATGCTCGTCAGGGGGGCGGAGCCTATGGAAAAACGCCAGCAACGCGGCCTTTTTACGGTTCCTG
GCCTTTTGCTGGCCTTTTGCTCACATGTT
