>Addgene plasmid #131954 | pDONR221_MTCH2 | depositor partial sequence | sequence record 253308 | Codon-optimized ORF of MTCH2
ATGGCAGACGCAGCATCTCAGGTGCTGCTGGGAAGCGGACTGACCATCCTGTCCCAGCCTCTGATGTACG
TGAAGGTGCTGATCCAAGTGGGCTATGAGCCACTGCCCCCTACAATCGGCAGGAACATCTTCGGCCGCCA
GGTGTGCCAGCTGCCAGGACTGTTTTCCTACGCCCAGCACATCGCCTCTATCGATGGCCGGAGAGGCCTG
TTCACCGGACTGACACCTAGGCTGTGCAGCGGCGTGCTGGGAACCGTGGTGCACGGCAAGGTGCTGCAGC
ACTATCAGGAGTCCGACAAGGGAGAGGAGCTGGGACCTGGCAATGTGCAGAAGGAGGTGAGCTCCTCTTT
TGATCACGTGATCAAGGAGACCACACGGGAGATGATCGCCAGATCCGCCGCCACCCTGATCACACACCCA
TTCCACGTGATCACCCTGCGGTCTATGGTGCAGTTTATCGGCAGAGAGAGCAAGTACTGCGGCCTGTGCG
ACTCCATCATCACAATCTATAGGGAGGAGGGCATCCTGGGCTTCTTTGCAGGACTGGTGCCAAGGCTGCT
GGGCGACATCCTGTCTCTGTGGCTGTGCAACAGCCTGGCCTACCTGGTGAATACCTATGCCCTGGATTCT
GGCGTGAGCACAATGAACGAGATGAAGAGCTACTCCCAGGCCGTGACCGGCTTCTTTGCCTCTATGCTGA
CATATCCATTCGTGCTGGTGAGCAATCTGATGGCAGTGAACAATTGCGGACTGGCAGGAGGATGTCCACC
ATACAGCCCCATCTATACCTCCTGGATCGACTGCTGGTGTATGCTGCAGAAGGAGGGCAACATGTCCAGG
GGCAATTCTCTGTTCTTTCGCAAGGTGCCTTTTGGCAAGACATACTGCTGTGATCTGAAGATGCTGATC
